Addgene plasmid #142653: TFORF0589
Purpose: Lentiviral vector for overexpressing transcription factor ORFs with unique 24-bp barcodes. Barcodes facilitate identification of transcription factors in pooled screens.
Depositing lab: Feng Zhang. Depositing organization: Broad Institute. Publication: A transcription factor atlas of directed differentiation. Joung J, Ma S, Tay T, Geiger-Schuller KR, Kirchgatterer PC, Verdine VK, Guo B, Arias-Garcia MA, Allen WE, Singh A, Kuksenko O, Abudayyeh OO, Gootenberg JS, Fu Z, Macrae RK, Buenrostro JD, Regev A, Zhang F. Cell. 2023 Jan 5;186(1):209-229.e26. doi: 10.1016/j.cell.2022.11.026. PubMed 36608654.
Backbone
  Vector backbone: pLX_TRC317
  Backbone manufacturer: Broad Institute Genetic Perturbation Platform
  Backbone size w/o insert (bp): 8264
  Vector type: Mammalian Expression, Lentiviral
  Selectable markers: Puromycin
Growth in bacteria
  Bacterial resistance: Ampicillin, 100 μg/mL
  Growth temperature: 37°C
  Growth strain: NEB Stable
  Copy number: High Copy
Gene/Insert
  Gene/Insert name: FOXO1
  Species: H. sapiens (human)
  Insert size (bp): 2069
  Entrez Gene: FOXO1 (a.k.a. FKH1, FKHR, FOXO1A)
  Promoter: EF1a
  Cloning method: Unknown
  Sequencing primers: 5′ GGGTGGAGACTGAAGTTAGGCCAG; 3′ CACATAGCGTAAAAGGAGCAACATAG
Terms and licenses: Academic/Nonprofit Terms; Industry Terms: Not Available to Industry
Depositor comments: NM_002015,ENST00000379561 . The transcription factor ORF portion of this plasmid was synthesized by Genewiz. Please test multiple small colonies in case of plasmid recombination. To make this collection available in a timely manner, a portion of this collection was not fully sequenced by Addgene. If an Addgene verified full plasmid sequence is not available, please contact us prior to placing an order to request the full sequence.
How to cite: TFORF0589 was a gift from Feng Zhang (Addgene plasmid # 142653 ; http://n2t.net/addgene:142653 ; RRID:Addgene_142653)
