[The description below was written by a language model from this plasmid's Addgene catalogue record and pLannotate feature annotations shown in this document.]
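Description:
TFORF0589 is a lentiviral mammalian expression plasmid built on the pLX_TRC317 backbone and carrying the human FOXO1 open reading frame. It belongs to a barcoded transcription factor ORF collection in which each clone bears a unique 24-bp barcode, so that the overexpressed factor can be identified in pooled screens. In bacteria it is maintained through a high-copy ColE1/pUC-type origin and selected with ampicillin via the β-lactamase gene. An f1 origin and remnants of a lac/T7/T3 cloning region are also present in the backbone. The depositor notes that the plasmid can recombine, which is common for LTR-containing vectors.

The viral portion has a third-generation, self-inactivating layout. An RSV promoter drives a truncated HIV-1 5' LTR, followed by the Ψ packaging signal with a partial gag sequence, the RRE for Rev-dependent nuclear export, and a cPPT/CTS. The 3' LTR carries the ΔU3 deletion and is followed by an SV40 polyadenylation signal. Within the transferred region, an SV40 early promoter/origin segment precedes the puromycin N-acetyltransferase gene, allowing selection of transduced cells. Downstream, the EF-1α promoter drives constitutive expression of FOXO1, a forkhead factor described in the annotation as a main target of insulin signalling that regulates metabolic homeostasis. A WPRE follows the ORF to enhance transcript expression.

The barcode is not annotated separately in the feature table. The recorded insert is about 100 bp longer than the annotated coding sequence, but the record does not state where the barcode lies. The short U6 promoter fragment between the ORF and the WPRE appears to be an incidental partial match rather than a functional element. The construct is intended for producing lentivirus to overexpress FOXO1, individually or in pooled screens such as directed differentiation studies.
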