Features (pLannotate 1.2.2; 31 found; start..end, strand, type, name):
      5..231     +  promoter       RSV promoter: Rous sarcoma virus enhancer/promoter
    232..412     +  LTR            5' LTR (truncated): truncated 5' long terminal repeat (LTR) from HIV-1
    459..584     +  misc_feature   HIV-1 Ψ: packaging signal of human immunodeficiency virus type 1
    568..931     +  CDS            HIV-1 gag (fragment): gag protein from human immunodeficiency virus 1; gag
   1077..1310    +  misc_feature   RRE: The Rev response element (RRE) of HIV-1 allows for Rev-dependent mRNA export from the nucleus to the cytoplasm.
   1687..1713    +  CDS            Rev (fragment): human immunodeficiency virus 1 (HIV-1) Rev protein; rev; enhances nuclear export of unspliced and incompletely spliced viral mRNAs
   1720..1743    +  promoter       SV40 promoter (fragment): SV40 early promoter
   1744..1815    +  promoter       SV40 promoter (fragment): SV40 enhancer and early promoter
   1839..1974    +  rep_origin     SV40 ori: SV40 origin of replication
   2020..2616    +  CDS            PuroR (fragment): puromycin N-acetyltransferase; pac from Streptomyces; confers resistance to puromycin
   2665..2782    +  misc_feature   cPPT/CTS: central polypurine tract and central termination sequence of HIV-1
   2847..2913    +  CDS            small t antigen (fragment): SV40 (simian virus 40) small t antigen
   2920..4098    +  promoter       EF-1α promoter: strong constitutive promoter for human elongation factor EF-1α
   4115..6079    +  CDS            FOXO1: FOXO1_HUMAN - Also known as FKHR, FOXO1A. Experimental evidence at protein level: Swiss-Prot protein existence level 1. Transcription factor that is the main target of insulin signaling and regulates metabolic homeostasis in response to oxidative stress (PubMed:10358076, PubMed:12228231, PubMed:15220471, PubMed:15890677, PubMed:18356527, PubMed:19221179, PubMed:20543840, PubMed:21245099). Binds to the insulin response element (IRE) with consensus sequence 5'-TT[G/A]TTTTG-3' and the related Daf-16 family binding element (DBE) with consensus sequence 5'-TT[G/A]TTTAC-3' (PubMed:10358076). Activit
   6095..6148    +  promoter       U6 promoter (fragment): RNA polymerase III promoter for human U6 snRNA
   6190..6778    +  misc_feature   WPRE: woodchuck hepatitis virus posttranscriptional regulatory element
   6829..6848    +  misc_feature   cPPT/CTS (fragment): central polypurine tract and central termination sequence of HIV-1
   6850..7083    +  LTR            3' LTR (ΔU3): self-inactivating 3' long terminal repeat (LTR) from HIV-1
   7161..7282    +  polyA_signal   SV40 poly(A) signal: SV40 polyadenylation signal
   7322..7457    +  rep_origin     SV40 ori: SV40 origin of replication
   7478..7496    -  promoter       T7 promoter: promoter for bacteriophage T7 RNA polymerase
   7504..7659    +  CDS            lacZα (fragment): LacZα fragment of β-galactosidase; lacZ fragment
   7664..8092    +  rep_origin     f1 ori (sequence partly withheld): f1 bacteriophage origin of replication; arrow indicates direction of (+) strand synthesis
   8145..8249    +  promoter       AmpR promoter: bla
   8250..9110    +  CDS            AmpR: β-lactamase; bla; confers resistance to ampicillin, carbenicillin, and related antibiotics
   9281..9869    +  rep_origin     ori: high-copy-number ColE1/pMB1/pBR322/pUC origin of replication
  10052..10144   +  CDS            lacI (fragment): lac repressor; lacI; The lac repressor binds to the lac operator to inhibit transcription in E. coli. This inhibition can be relieved by adding lactose or isopropyl-β-D-thiogalactopyranoside (IPTG).
  10157..10178   +  protein_bind   CAP binding site: CAP binding activates transcription in the presence of cAMP. E. coli catabolite activator protein
  10193..10223   +  promoter       lac promoter: promoter for the E. coli lac operon
  10231..10247   +  protein_bind   lac operator: The lac repressor binds to the lac operator to inhibit transcription in E. coli. This inhibition can be relieved by adding lactose or isopropyl-β-D-thiogalactopyranoside (IPTG). lac repressor encoded by lacI
  10292..10310   +  promoter       T3 promoter: promoter for bacteriophage T3 RNA polymerase
>Addgene plasmid #142653 | TFORF0589 | addgene full sequence | sequence record 397779 | Addgene NGS Result
TTAATGTAGTCTTATGCAATACTCTTGTAGTCTTGCAACATGGTAACGATGAGTTAGCAACATGCCTTAC
AAGGAGAGAAAAAGCACCGTGCATGCCGATTGGTGGAAGTAAGGTGGTACGATCGTGCCTTATTAGGAAG
GCAACAGACGGGTCTGACATGGATTGGACGAACCACTGAATTGCCGCATTGCAGAGATATTGTATTTAAG
TGCCTAGCTCGATACATAAACGGGTCTCTCTGGTTAGACCAGATCTGAGCCTGGGAGCTCTCTGGCTAAC
TAGGGAACCCACTGCTTAAGCCTCAATAAAGCTTGCCTTGAGTGCTTCAAGTAGTGTGTGCCCGTCTGTT
GTGTGACTCTGGTAACTAGAGATCCCTCAGACCCTTTTAGTCAGTGTGGAAAATCTCTAGCAGTGGCGCC
CGAACAGGGACTTGAAAGCGAAAGGGAAACCAGAGGAGCTCTCTCGACGCAGGACTCGGCTTGCTGAAGC
GCGCACGGCAAGAGGCGAGGGGCGGCGACTGGTGAGTACGCCAAAAATTTTGACTAGCGGAGGCTAGAAG
GAGAGAGATGGGTGCGAGAGCGTCAGTATTAAGCGGGGGAGAATTAGATCGCGATGGGAAAAAATTCGGT
TAAGGCCAGGGGGAAAGAAAAAATATAAATTAAAACATATAGTATGGGCAAGCAGGGAGCTAGAACGATT
CGCAGTTAATCCTGGCCTGTTAGAAACATCAGAAGGCTGTAGACAAATACTGGGACAGCTACAACCATCC
CTTCAGACAGGATCAGAAGAACTTAGATCATTATATAATACAGTAGCAACCCTCTATTGTGTGCATCAAA
GGATAGAGATAAAAGACACCAAGGAAGCTTTAGACAAGATAGAGGAAGAGCAAAACAAAAGTAAGACCAC
CGCACAGCAAGCGGCCGCTGATCTTCAGACCTGGAGGAGGAGATATGAGGGACAATTGGAGAAGTGAATT
ATATAAATATAAAGTAGTAAAAATTGAACCATTAGGAGTAGCACCCACCAAGGCAAAGAGAAGAGTGGTG
CAGAGAGAAAAAAGAGCAGTGGGAATAGGAGCTTTGTTCCTTGGGTTCTTGGGAGCAGCAGGAAGCACTA
TGGGCGCAGCGTCAATGACGCTGACGGTACAGGCCAGACAATTATTGTCTGGTATAGTGCAGCAGCAGAA
CAATTTGCTGAGGGCTATTGAGGCGCAACAGCATCTGTTGCAACTCACAGTCTGGGGCATCAAGCAGCTC
CAGGCAAGAATCCTGGCTGTGGAAAGATACCTAAAGGATCAACAGCTCCTGGGGATTTGGGGTTGCTCTG
GAAAACTCATTTGCACCACTGCTGTGCCTTGGAATGCTAGTTGGAGTAATAAATCTCTGGAACAGATTTG
GAATCACACGACCTGGATGGAGTGGGACAGAGAAATTAACAATTACACAAGCTTAATACACTCCTTAATT
GAAGAATCGCAAAACCAGCAAGAAAAGAATGAACAAGAATTATTGGAATTAGATAAATGGGCAAGTTTGT
GGAATTGGTTTAACATAACAAATTGGCTGTGGTATATAAAATTATTCATAATGATAGTAGGAGGCTTGGT
AGGTTTAAGAATAGTTTTTGCTGTACTTTCTATAGTGAATAGAGTTAGGCAGGGATATTCACCATTATCG
TTTCAGACCCACCTCCCAACCCCGAGGGGACCCATGCATTGCATCTCAATTAGTCAGCAACCAGGTGTGG
AAAGTCCCCAGGCTCCCCAGCAGGCAGAAGTATGCAAAGCATGCGTCTCAATTAGTCAGCAACCATAGTC
CCGCCCCTAACTCCGCCCATCCCGCCCCTAACTCCGCCCAGTTCCGCCCATTCTCCGCCCCATGGCTGAC
TAATTTTTTTTATTTATGCAGAGGCCGAGGCCGCCTCGGCCTCTGAGCTATTCCAGAAGTAGTGAGGAGG
CTTTTTTGGAGGCCTAGGCTTTTGCAAAAAGCTTTCTAGAGGTACCACCGGAGCTTACCATGACCGAGTA
CAAGCCCACGGTGCGCCTCGCCACCCGCGACGACGTCCCCAGGGCCGTACGCACCCTCGCCGCCGCGTTC
GCCGACTACCCCGCCACGCGCCACACCGTCGATCCGGACCGCCACATCGAGCGGGTCACCGAGCTGCAAG
AACTCTTCCTCACGCGCGTCGGGCTCGACATCGGCAAGGTGTGGGTCGCGGACGACGGCGCCGCCGTGGC
GGTCTGGACCACGCCGGAGAGCGTCGAAGCGGGGGCGGTGTTCGCCGAGATCGGCCCGCGCATGGCCGAG
TTGAGCGGTTCCCGGCTGGCCGCGCAGCAACAGATGGAAGGCCTCCTGGCGCCGCACCGGCCCAAGGAGC
CCGCGTGGTTCCTGGCCACCGTCGGCGTCTCGCCCGACCACCAGGGCAAGGGTCTGGGCAGCGCCGTCGT
GCTCCCCGGAGTGGAGGCGGCCGAGCGCGCCGGGGTGCCCGCCTTCCTGGAGACCTCCGCGCCCCGCAAC
CTCCCCTTCTACGAGCGGCTCGGCTTCACCGTCACCGCCGACGTCGAGGTGCCCGAAGGACCGCGCACCT
GGTGCATGACCCGCAAGCCCGGTGCCAGTTAACGAATTCTAGATCTTGAGACAAATGGCAGTATTCATCC
ACAATTTTAAAAGAAAAGGGGGGATTGGGGGGTACAGTGCAGGGGAAAGAATAGTAGACATAATAGCAAC
AGACATACAAACTAAAGAATTACAAAAACAAATTACAAAAATTCAAAATTTTCGGGTTTATTACAGGGAC
AGCAGAGATCCACTTTGGCGCCGGCTCGAGGCCTGCAGGTGCAAAGATGGATAAAGTTTTAAACAGAGAG
GAATCTTTGCAGCTAATGGACCTTCTAGGTCTTGAAAGGAGTGGGAATTGGCTCCGGTGCCCGTCAGTGG
GCAGAGCGCACATCGCCCACAGTCCCCGAGAAGTTGGGGGGAGGGGTCGGCAATTGAACCGGTGCCTAGA
GAAGGTGGCGCGGGGTAAACTGGGAAAGTGATGTCGTGTACTGGCTCCGCCTTTTTCCCGAGGGTGGGGG
AGAACCGTATATAAGTGCAGTAGTCGCCGTGAACGTTCTTTTTCGCAACGGGTTTGCCGCCAGAACACAG
GTAAGTGCCGTGTGTGGTTCCCGCGGGCCTGGCCTCTTTACGGGTTATGGCCCTTGCGTGCCTTGAATTA
CTTCCACCTGGCTGCAGTACGTGATTCTTGATCCCGAGCTTCGGGTTGGAAGTGGGTGGGAGAGTTCGAG
GCCTTGCGCTTAAGGAGCCCCTTCGCCTCGTGCTTGAGTTGAGGCCTGGCCTGGGCGCTGGGGCCGCCGC
GTGCGAATCTGGTGGCACCTTCGCGCCTGTCTCGCTGCTTTCGATAAGTCTCTAGCCATTTAAAATTTTT
GATGACCTGCTGCGACGCTTTTTTTCTGGCAAGATAGTCTTGTAAATGCGGGCCAAGATCTGCACACTGG
TATTTCGGTTTTTGGGGCCGCGGGCGGCGACGGGGCCCGTGCGTCCCAGCGCACATGTTCGGCGAGGCGG
GGCCTGCGAGCGCGGCCACCGAGAATCGGACGGGGGTAGTCTCAAGCTGGCCGGCCTGCTCTGGTGCCTG
GCCTCGCGCCGCCGTGTATCGCCCCGCCCTGGGCGGCAAGGCTGGCCCGGTCGGCACCAGTTGCGTGAGC
GGAAAGATGGCCGCTTCCCGGCCCTGCTGCAGGGAGCTCAAAATGGAGGACGCGGCGCTCGGGAGAGCGG
GCGGGTGAGTCACCCACACAAAGGAAAAGGGCCTTTCCGTCCTCAGCCGTCGCTTCATGTGACTCCACGG
AGTACCGGGCGCCGTCCAGGCACCTCGATTAGTTCTCGAGCTTTTGGAGTACGTCGTCTTTAGGTTGGGG
GGAGGGGTTTTATGCGATGGAGTTTCCCCACACTGAGTGGGTGGAGACTGAAGTTAGGCCAGCTTGGCAC
TTGATGTAATTCTCCTTGGAATTTGCCCTTTTTGAGTTTGGATCTTGGTTCATTCTCAAGCCTCAGACAG
TGGTTCAAAGTTTTTTTCTTCCATTTCAGGTGTCGTGAGGCTAGCACCGCCACCATGGCCGAGGCGCCTC
AGGTGGTGGAGATCGACCCGGACTTCGAGCCGCTGCCCCGGCCGCGCTCGTGCACCTGGCCGCTGCCCAG
GCCGGAGTTTAGCCAGTCCAACTCGGCCACCTCCAGCCCGGCGCCGTCGGGCAGCGCGGCTGCCAACCCC
GACGCCGCGGCGGGCCTGCCCTCGGCCTCGGCTGCCGCTGTCAGCGCCGACTTCATGAGCAACCTGAGCT
TGCTGGAGGAGAGCGAGGACTTCCCGCAGGCGCCCGGCTCCGTGGCGGCGGCGGTGGCGGCGGCGGCCGC
CGCGGCCGCCACCGGGGGGCTGTGCGGGGACTTCCAGGGCCCGGAGGCGGGCTGCCTGCACCCAGCGCCA
CCGCAGCCCCCGCCGCCCGGGCCGCTGTCGCAGCACCCGCCGGTGCCCCCCGCCGCCGCTGGGCCGCTCG
CGGGGCAGCCGCGCAAGAGCAGCTCGTCCCGCCGCAACGCGTGGGGCAACCTGTCCTACGCCGACCTCAT
CACCAAGGCCATCGAGAGCTCGGCGGAGAAGCGGCTCACGCTGTCGCAGATCTACGAGTGGATGGTCAAG
AGCGTGCCCTACTTCAAGGATAAGGGTGACAGCAACAGCTCGGCGGGCTGGAAGAATTCAATTCGTCATA
ATCTGTCCCTACACAGCAAGTTCATTCGTGTGCAGAATGAAGGAACTGGAAAAAGTTCTTGGTGGATGCT
CAATCCAGAGGGTGGCAAGAGCGGGAAATCTCCTAGGAGAAGAGCTGCATCCATGGACAACAACAGTAAA
TTTGCTAAGAGCCGAAGCCGAGCTGCCAAGAAGAAAGCATCTCTCCAGTCTGGCCAGGAGGGTGCTGGGG
ACAGCCCTGGATCACAGTTTTCCAAATGGCCTGCAAGCCCTGGCTCTCACAGCAATGATGACTTTGATAA
CTGGAGTACATTTCGCCCTCGAACTAGCTCAAATGCTAGTACTATTAGTGGGAGACTCTCACCCATTATG
ACCGAACAGGATGATCTTGGAGAAGGGGATGTGCATTCTATGGTGTACCCGCCATCTGCCGCAAAGATGG
CCTCTACTTTACCCAGTCTGTCTGAGATAAGCAATCCCGAAAACATGGAAAATCTTTTGGATAATCTCAA
CCTTCTCTCATCACCAACATCATTAACTGTTTCGACCCAGTCCTCACCTGGCACCATGATGCAGCAGACG
CCGTGCTACTCGTTTGCGCCACCAAACACCAGTTTGAATTCACCCAGCCCAAACTACCAAAAATATACAT
ATGGCCAATCCAGCATGAGCCCTTTGCCCCAGATGCCTATACAAACACTTCAGGACAATAAGTCGAGTTA
TGGAGGTATGAGTCAGTATAACTGTGCGCCTGGACTCTTGAAGGAGTTGCTGACTTCTGACTCTCCTCCC
CATAATGACATTATGACACCAGTTGATCCTGGGGTAGCCCAGCCCAACAGCCGGGTTCTGGGCCAGAACG
TCATGATGGGCCCTAATTCGGTCATGTCAACCTATGGCAGCCAGGCATCTCATAACAAAATGATGAATCC
CAGCTCCCATACCCACCCTGGACATGCTCAGCAGACATCTGCAGTTAACGGGCGTCCCCTGCCCCACACG
GTAAGCACCATGCCCCACACCTCGGGTATGAACCGCCTGACCCAAGTGAAGACACCTGTACAAGTGCCTC
TGCCCCACCCCATGCAGATGAGTGCCCTGGGGGGCTACTCCTCCGTGAGCAGCTGCAATGGCTATGGCAG
AATGGGCCTTCTCCACCAGGAGAAGCTCCCAAGTGACTTGGATGGCATGTTCATTGAGCGCTTAGACTGT
GACATGGAATCCATCATTCGGAATGACCTCATGGATGGAGATACATTGGATTTTAACTTTGACAATGTGT
TGCCCAACCAAAGCTTCCCACACAGTGTCAAGACAACGACACATAGCTGGGTGTCAGGCTAGTAATGAAC
TAGTCCGTAACTTGAAAGTATTTCGATTTCTTGGCTTTATATATCTTGTGGAAAGGACGAAGATTATTAG
ATGCTTGCCTCGGTACGCGTTAAGTCGACAATCAACCTCTGGATTACAAAATTTGTGAAAGATTGACTGG
TATTCTTAACTATGTTGCTCCTTTTACGCTATGTGGATACGCTGCTTTAATGCCTTTGTATCATGCTATT
GCTTCCCGTATGGCTTTCATTTTCTCCTCCTTGTATAAATCCTGGTTGCTGTCTCTTTATGAGGAGTTGT
GGCCCGTTGTCAGGCAACGTGGCGTGGTGTGCACTGTGTTTGCTGACGCAACCCCCACTGGTTGGGGCAT
TGCCACCACCTGTCAGCTCCTTTCCGGGACTTTCGCTTTCCCCCTCCCTATTGCCACGGCGGAACTCATC
GCCGCCTGCCTTGCCCGCTGCTGGACAGGGGCTCGGCTGTTGGGCACTGACAATTCCGTGGTGTTGTCGG
GGAAATCATCGTCCTTTCCTTGGCTGCTCGCCTGTGTTGCCACCTGGATTCTGCGCGGGACGTCCTTCTG
CTACGTCCCTTCGGCCCTCAATCCAGCGGACCTTCCTTCCCGCGGCCTGCTGCCGGCTCTGCGGCCTCTT
CCGCGTCTTCGCCTTCGCCCTCAGACGAGTCGGATCTCCCTTTGGGCCGCCTCCCCGCGTCGACTTTAAG
ACCAATGACTTACAAGGCAGCTGTAGATCTTAGCCACTTTTTAAAAGAAAAGGGGGGACTGGAAGGGCTA
ATTCACTCCCAACGAAGACAAGATCTGCTTTTTGCTTGTACTGGGTCTCTCTGGTTAGACCAGATCTGAG
CCTGGGAGCTCTCTGGCTAACTAGGGAACCCACTGCTTAAGCCTCAATAAAGCTTGCCTTGAGTGCTTCA
AGTAGTGTGTGCCCGTCTGTTGTGTGACTCTGGTAACTAGAGATCCCTCAGACCCTTTTAGTCAGTGTGG
AAAATCTCTAGCAGTACGTATAGTAGTTCATGTCATCTTATTATTCAGTATTTATAACTTGCAAAGAAAT
GAATATCAGAGAGTGAGAGGAACTTGTTTATTGCAGCTTATAATGGTTACAAATAAAGCAATAGCATCAC
AAATTTCACAAATAAAGCATTTTTTTCACTGCATTCTAGTTGTGGTTTGTCCAAACTCATCAATGTATCT
TATCATGTCTGGCTCTAGCTATCCCGCCCCTAACTCCGCCCATCCCGCCCCTAACTCCGCCCAGTTCCGC
CCATTCTCCGCCCCATGGCTGACTAATTTTTTTTATTTATGCAGAGGCCGAGGCCGCCTCGGCCTCTGAG
CTATTCCAGAAGTAGTGAGGAGGCTTTTTTGGAGGCCTAGGGACGTACCCAATTCGCCCTATAGTGAGTC
GTATTACGCGCGCTCACTGGCCGTCGTTTTACAACGTCGTGACTGGGAAAACCCTGGCGTTACCCAACTT
AATCGCCTTGCAGCACATCCCCCTTTCGCCAGCTGGCGTAATAGCGAAGAGGCCCGCACCGATCGCCCTT
CCCAACAGTTGCGCAGCCTGAATGGCGAATGGG
[124 nt withheld, positions 7664-7787]
C
[91 nt withheld, positions 7789-7879]
A
[49 nt withheld, positions 7881-7929]
CCTTTGACGTTGGAGTCCACGTTCTTT
[37 nt withheld, positions 7957-7993]
ACCCTATCTCGGTCTATTCTTTTGATTTATAAGGGATTTTGCCGATTTCGGCCTATTGGTTAAAAAATGA
GCTGATTTAACAAAAATTTAACGCGAATTTTAACAAAATATTAACGCTTACAATTTAGGTGGCACTTTTC
GGGGAAATGTGCGCGGAACCCCTATTTGTTTATTTTTCTAAATACATTCAAATATGTATCCGCTCATGAG
ACAATAACCCTGATAAATGCTTCAATAATATTGAAAAAGGAAGAGTATGAGTATTCAACATTTCCGTGTC
GCCCTTATTCCCTTTTTTGCGGCATTTTGCCTTCCTGTTTTTGCTCACCCAGAAACGCTGGTGAAAGTAA
AAGATGCTGAAGATCAGTTGGGTGCACGAGTGGGTTACATCGAACTGGATCTCAACAGCGGTAAGATCCT
TGAGAGTTTTCGCCCCGAAGAACGTTTTCCAATGATGAGCACTTTTAAAGTTCTGCTATGTGGCGCGGTA
TTATCCCGTATTGACGCCGGGCAAGAGCAACTCGGTCGCCGCATACACTATTCTCAGAATGACTTGGTTG
AGTACTCACCAGTCACAGAAAAGCATCTTACGGATGGCATGACAGTAAGAGAATTATGCAGTGCTGCCAT
AACCATGAGTGATAACACTGCGGCCAACTTACTTCTGACAACGATCGGAGGACCGAAGGAGCTAACCGCT
TTTTTGCACAACATGGGGGATCATGTAACTCGCCTTGATCGTTGGGAACCGGAGCTGAATGAAGCCATAC
CAAACGACGAGCGTGACACCACGATGCCTGTAGCAATGGCAACAACGTTGCGCAAACTATTAACTGGCGA
ACTACTTACTCTAGCTTCCCGGCAACAATTAATAGACTGGATGGAGGCGGATAAAGTTGCAGGACCACTT
CTGCGCTCGGCCCTTCCGGCTGGCTGGTTTATTGCTGATAAATCTGGAGCCGGTGAGCGTGGGTCTCGCG
GTATCATTGCAGCACTGGGGCCAGATGGTAAGCCCTCCCGTATCGTAGTTATCTACACGACGGGGAGTCA
GGCAACTATGGATGAACGAAATAGACAGATCGCTGAGATAGGTGCCTCACTGATTAAGCATTGGTAACTG
TCAGACCAAGTTTACTCATATATACTTTAGATTGATTTAAAACTTCATTTTTAATTTAAAAGGATCTAGG
TGAAGATCCTTTTTGATAATCTCATGACCAAAATCCCTTAACGTGAGTTTTCGTTCCACTGAGCGTCAGA
CCCCGTAGAAAAGATCAAAGGATCTTCTTGAGATCCTTTTTTTCTGCGCGTAATCTGCTGCTTGCAAACA
AAAAAACCACCGCTACCAGCGGTGGTTTGTTTGCCGGATCAAGAGCTACCAACTCTTTTTCCGAAGGTAA
CTGGCTTCAGCAGAGCGCAGATACCAAATACTGTTCTTCTAGTGTAGCCGTAGTTAGGCCACCACTTCAA
GAACTCTGTAGCACCGCCTACATACCTCGCTCTGCTAATCCTGTTACCAGTGGCTGCTGCCAGTGGCGAT
AAGTCGTGTCTTACCGGGTTGGACTCAAGACGATAGTTACCGGATAAGGCGCAGCGGTCGGGCTGAACGG
GGGGTTCGTGCACACAGCCCAGCTTGGAGCGAACGACCTACACCGAACTGAGATACCTACAGCGTGAGCT
ATGAGAAAGCGCCACGCTTCCCGAAGGGAGAAAGGCGGACAGGTATCCGGTAAGCGGCAGGGTCGGAACA
GGAGAGCGCACGAGGGAGCTTCCAGGGGGAAACGCCTGGTATCTTTATAGTCCTGTCGGGTTTCGCCACC
TCTGACTTGAGCGTCGATTTTTGTGATGCTCGTCAGGGGGGCGGAGCCTATGGAAAAACGCCAGCAACGC
GGCCTTTTTACGGTTCCTGGCCTTTTGCTGGCCTTTTGCTCACATGTTCTTTCCTGCGTTATCCCCTGAT
TCTGTGGATAACCGTATTACCGCCTTTGAGTGAGCTGATACCGCTCGCCGCAGCCGAACGACCGAGCGCA
GCGAGTCAGTGAGCGAGGAAGCGGAAGAGCGCCCAATACGCAAACCGCCTCTCCCCGCGCGTTGGCCGAT
TCATTAATGCAGCTGGCACGACAGGTTTCCCGACTGGAAAGCGGGCAGTGAGCGCAACGCAATTAATGTG
AGTTAGCTCACTCATTAGGCACCCCAGGCTTTACACTTTATGCTTCCGGCTCGTATGTTGTGTGGAATTG
TGAGCGGATAACAATTTCACACAGGAAACAGCTATGACCATGATTACGCCAAGCGCGCAATTAACCCTCA
CTAAAGGGAACAAAAGCTGGAGCTGCAAGC
