>Addgene plasmid #142653 | TFORF0589 | depositor partial sequence | sequence record 280097 | Insert
ACCGCCACCATGGCCGAGGCGCCTCAGGTGGTGGAGATCGACCCGGACTTCGAGCCGCTGCCCCGGCCGC
GCTCGTGCACCTGGCCGCTGCCCAGGCCGGAGTTTAGCCAGTCCAACTCGGCCACCTCCAGCCCGGCGCC
GTCGGGCAGCGCGGCTGCCAACCCCGACGCCGCGGCGGGCCTGCCCTCGGCCTCGGCTGCCGCTGTCAGC
GCCGACTTCATGAGCAACCTGAGCTTGCTGGAGGAGAGCGAGGACTTCCCGCAGGCGCCCGGCTCCGTGG
CGGCGGCGGTGGCGGCGGCGGCCGCCGCGGCCGCCACCGGGGGGCTGTGCGGGGACTTCCAGGGCCCGGA
GGCGGGCTGCCTGCACCCAGCGCCACCGCAGCCCCCGCCGCCCGGGCCGCTGTCGCAGCACCCGCCGGTG
CCCCCCGCCGCCGCTGGGCCGCTCGCGGGGCAGCCGCGCAAGAGCAGCTCGTCCCGCCGCAACGCGTGGG
GCAACCTGTCCTACGCCGACCTCATCACCAAGGCCATCGAGAGCTCGGCGGAGAAGCGGCTCACGCTGTC
GCAGATCTACGAGTGGATGGTCAAGAGCGTGCCCTACTTCAAGGATAAGGGTGACAGCAACAGCTCGGCG
GGCTGGAAGAATTCAATTCGTCATAATCTGTCCCTACACAGCAAGTTCATTCGTGTGCAGAATGAAGGAA
CTGGAAAAAGTTCTTGGTGGATGCTCAATCCAGAGGGTGGCAAGAGCGGGAAATCTCCTAGGAGAAGAGC
TGCATCCATGGACAACAACAGTAAATTTGCTAAGAGCCGAAGCCGAGCTGCCAAGAAGAAAGCATCTCTC
CAGTCTGGCCAGGAGGGTGCTGGGGACAGCCCTGGATCACAGTTTTCCAAATGGCCTGCAAGCCCTGGCT
CTCACAGCAATGATGACTTTGATAACTGGAGTACATTTCGCCCTCGAACTAGCTCAAATGCTAGTACTAT
TAGTGGGAGACTCTCACCCATTATGACCGAACAGGATGATCTTGGAGAAGGGGATGTGCATTCTATGGTG
TACCCGCCATCTGCCGCAAAGATGGCCTCTACTTTACCCAGTCTGTCTGAGATAAGCAATCCCGAAAACA
TGGAAAATCTTTTGGATAATCTCAACCTTCTCTCATCACCAACATCATTAACTGTTTCGACCCAGTCCTC
ACCTGGCACCATGATGCAGCAGACGCCGTGCTACTCGTTTGCGCCACCAAACACCAGTTTGAATTCACCC
AGCCCAAACTACCAAAAATATACATATGGCCAATCCAGCATGAGCCCTTTGCCCCAGATGCCTATACAAA
CACTTCAGGACAATAAGTCGAGTTATGGAGGTATGAGTCAGTATAACTGTGCGCCTGGACTCTTGAAGGA
GTTGCTGACTTCTGACTCTCCTCCCCATAATGACATTATGACACCAGTTGATCCTGGGGTAGCCCAGCCC
AACAGCCGGGTTCTGGGCCAGAACGTCATGATGGGCCCTAATTCGGTCATGTCAACCTATGGCAGCCAGG
CATCTCATAACAAAATGATGAATCCCAGCTCCCATACCCACCCTGGACATGCTCAGCAGACATCTGCAGT
TAACGGGCGTCCCCTGCCCCACACGGTAAGCACCATGCCCCACACCTCGGGTATGAACCGCCTGACCCAA
GTGAAGACACCTGTACAAGTGCCTCTGCCCCACCCCATGCAGATGAGTGCCCTGGGGGGCTACTCCTCCG
TGAGCAGCTGCAATGGCTATGGCAGAATGGGCCTTCTCCACCAGGAGAAGCTCCCAAGTGACTTGGATGG
CATGTTCATTGAGCGCTTAGACTGTGACATGGAATCCATCATTCGGAATGACCTCATGGATGGAGATACA
TTGGATTTTAACTTTGACAATGTGTTGCCCAACCAAAGCTTCCCACACAGTGTCAAGACAACGACACATA
GCTGGGTGTCAGGCTAGTAATGAACTAGTCCGTAACTTGAAAGTATTTCGATTTCTTGGCTTTATATATC
TTGTGGAAAGGACGAAGATTATTAGATGCTTGCCTCGGT
