>Addgene plasmid #142653 | TFORF0589 | depositor partial sequence | sequence record 280098 | Barcode
AGATTATTAGATGCTTGCCTCGGT
